>Addgene plasmid #186100 | pIG-718pUC19-tNGFR-P2A-CD3D | addgene full sequence | sequence record 367798 | Addgene NGS Result
TGACCTTCGAGCTCGGTACCCGGGGAAATGTGGTTGCATTGTCAATAGGGACGCTAAAGTTCAGGCCACC
TTTTCCATATTCTCTGCCAGCTCCCTGCTCAGAGATAGAGCAATTTACACCGCTTCCTTCCTACCCTACC
CCTAGCCCACCCCCACTCTGAAAATTTCCCACCATCAACGGCAGAAAGCAGAGAAGCAGACATCTTCTAG
TTCCTCCCCCACTCTCCTCTTTCCGGTACCTGTGAGTCAGCTAGGGGAGGGCAGCTCTCACCCAGGCTGA
TAGTTCGGTGACCTGGCTTTATCTACTGGATGAGTACCGGTCGAAGATGGGTGCTGGTGCAACGGGGAGG
GCTATGGATGGACCAAGGCTCCTTCTTCTTTTGCTCTTGGGCGTTAGTCTGGGTGGAGCTAAAGAGGCAT
GCCCCACCGGACTTTACACACATTCCGGTGAGTGTTGCAAGGCCTGCAACCTGGGAGAAGGCGTCGCTCA
ACCCTGCGGGGCGAATCAAACCGTATGCGAACCTTGCCTCGATTCTGTTACATTCTCCGATGTCGTCTCT
GCGACGGAACCCTGCAAGCCATGCACGGAATGTGTCGGGTTGCAAAGTATGTCAGCTCCTTGCGTTGAAG
CAGACGATGCGGTGTGTAGATGTGCCTATGGGTATTATCAAGACGAAACGACGGGACGGTGTGAAGCATG
TCGAGTATGCGAGGCGGGCAGTGGCCTCGTCTTCTCTTGTCAGGACAAGCAAAACACTGTCTGTGAAGAA
TGCCCTGATGGGACTTATAGTGATGAGGCGAATCACGTCGATCCATGTCTTCCCTGTACTGTCTGTGAAG
ACACTGAGAGACAATTGCGAGAGTGTACGCGATGGGCCGACGCAGAGTGCGAGGAGATCCCAGGTCGATG
GATAACCAGGTCAACCCCTCCTGAGGGATCTGATAGTACCGCGCCCTCCACCCAAGAACCCGAAGCTCCA
CCTGAGCAAGACCTCATAGCGTCCACAGTAGCAGGAGTTGTCACAACCGTCATGGGAAGTTCACAACCAG
TAGTTACCAGGGGTACCACGGATAACCTCATTCCGGTGTACTGCAGCATTCTCGCCGCTGTGGTTGTCGG
ACTTGTTGCATACATTGCCTTCAAACGCTGGAATAGCCGCGCCAAGCGCTCGGGTTCGGGTGCCACCAAC
TTCAGCCTGCTGAAGCAGGCCGGCGACGTGGAGGAGAACCCCGGCCCCGAACATAGTACCTTCCTATCTG
GCCTCGTACTGGCTACCCTTCTCTCGCAAGGTAAGGCTACTCCAGGTGGGTGGGGGAAGGGACCTGAGAG
GGACATTACTGATGGGAGTGAGGCCCACTTGAAAGTGTTTCTTGCCAGGCACGGTGGCTCACACCAGTAA
TCCCAGAGCTTTGGGAGGCCGAAGTGGGAGGATCCTTTGAGGCCAGGAGTTTGAGACCAGTCTGAGCAAC
ATGATGAGACTCTATCTTTACAAAAAACAAAAGAATTAGCCAGGCATGGTGGTGCACAACTGTAGTCCTC
CTCTAGAGTCGACCTGCAGAGGCTAGGTGGAGGCTCAGTGATGATAAGTCTGCGATGGTGGATGCATGTG
TCATGGTCATAGCTGTTTCCTGTGTGAAATTGTTATCCGCTCAGAGGGCACAATCCTATTCCGCGCTATC
CGACAATCTCCAAGACATTAGGTGGAGTTCAGTTCGGCGTATGGCATATGTCGCTGGAAAGAACATGTGA
GCAAAAGGCCAGCAAAAGGCCAGGAACCGTAAAAAGGCCGCGTTGCTGGCGTTTTTCCATAGGCTCCGCC
CCCCTGACGAGCATCACAAAAATCGACGCTCAAGTCAGAGGTGGCGAAACCCGACAGGACTATAAAGATA
CCAGGCGTTTCCCCCTGGAAGCTCCCTCGTGCGCTCTCCTGTTCCGACCCTGCCGCTTACCGGATACCTG
TCCGCCTTTCTCCCTTCGGGAAGCGTGGCGCTTTCTCATAGCTCACGCTGTAGGTATCTCAGTTCGGTGT
AGGTCGTTCGCTCCAAGCTGGGCTGTGTGCACGAACCCCCCGTTCAGCCCGACCGCTGCGCCTTATCCGG
TAACTATCGTCTTGAGTCCAACCCGGTAAGACACGACTTATCGCCACTGGCAGCAGCCACTGGTAACAGG
ATTAGCAGAGCGAGGTATGTAGGCGGTGCTACAGAGTTCTTGAAGTGGTGGCCTAACTACGGCTACACTA
GAAGAACAGTATTTGGTATCTGCGCTCTGCTGAAGCCAGTTACCTTCGGAAAAAGAGTTGGTAGCTCTTG
ATCCGGCAAACAAACCACCGCTGGTAGCGGTGGTTTTTTTGTTTGCAAGCAGCAGATTACGCGCAGAAAA
AAAGGATCTCAAGAAGATCCTTTGATCTTTTCTACGGGGTCTGACGCTCTATTCAACAAAGCCGCCGTCC
CGTCAAGTCAGCGTAAATGGGTAGGGGGCTTCAAATCGTCCTCGTGATACCAATTCGGAGCCTGCTTTTT
TGTACAAACTTGTTGATAATGGCAATTCAAGGATCTTCACCTAGATCCTTTTAAATTAAAAATGAAGTTT
TAAATCAATCTAAAGTATATATGAGTAAACTTGGTCTGACAGTTACCAATGCTTAATCAGTGAGGCACCT
ATCTCAGCGATCTGTCTATTTCGTTCATCCATAGTTGCCTGACTCCCCGTCGTGTAGATAACTACGATAC
GGGAGGGCTTACCATCTGGCCCCAGTGCTGCAATGATACCGCGAGAGCCACGCTCACCGGCTCCAGATTT
ATCAGCAATAAACCAGCCAGCCGGAAGGGCCGAGCGCAGAAGTGGTCCTGCAACTTTATCCGCCTCCATC
CAGTCTATTAATTGTTGCCGGGAAGCTAGAGTAAGTAGTTCGCCAGTTAATAGTTTGCGCAACGTTGTTG
CCATTGCTACAGGCATCGTGGTGTCACGCTCGTCGTTTGGTATGGCTTCATTCAGCTCCGGTTCCCAACG
ATCAAGGCGAGTTACATGATCCCCCATGTTGTGCAAAAAAGCGGTTAGCTCCTTCGGTCCTCCGATCGTT
GTCAGAAGTAAGTTGGCCGCAGTGTTATCACTCATGGTTATGGCAGCACTGCATAATTCTCTTACTGTCA
TGCCATCCGTAAGATGCTTTTCTGTGACTGGTGAGTACTCAACCAAGTCATTCTGAGAATAGTGTATGCG
GCGACCGAGTTGCTCTTGCCCGGCGTCAATACGGGATAATACCGCGCCACATAGCAGAACTTTAAAAGTG
CTCATCATTGGAAAACGTTCTTCGGGGCGAAAACTCTCAAGGATCTTACCGCTGTTGAGATCCAGTTCGA
TGTAACCCACTCGTGCACCCAACTGATCTTCAGCATCTTTTACTTTCACCAGCGTTTCTGGGTGAGCAAA
AACAGGAAGGCAAAATGCCGCAAAAAAGGGAATAAGGGCGACACGGAAATGTTGAATACTCATACTCTTC
CTTTTTCAATATTATTGAAGCATTTATCAGGGTTATTGTCTCATGAGCGGATACATATTTGAATGTATTT
AGAAAAATAAACAAATAGGGGTTCCGCGCACATTTCCCCGAAAAGTGCCAGATACCTGAAACAAAACCCA
TCGTACGGCCAAGGAAGTCTCCAATAACTGTGATCCACCACAAGCGCCAGGGTTTTCCCAGTCACGACGT
TGTAAAACGACGGCCAGTCATGCATAATCCGCACGCATCTGGAATAAGGAAGTGCCATTCCGCC
Features (pLannotate 1.2.2; 9 found; start..end, strand, type, name):
      6..26      +  misc_feature   MCS (fragment): pUC18/19 multiple cloning site
    327..1241    +  CDS            NGFR (fragment): TNR16_HUMAN - Also known as TNFRSF16. Experimental evidence at protein level: Swiss-Prot protein existence level 1. Low affinity receptor which can bind to NGF, BDNF, NTF3, and NTF4. Forms a heterodimeric receptor with SORCS2 that binds the precursor forms of NGF, BDNF and NTF3 with high affinity, and has much lower affinity for mature NGF and BDNF (PubMed:24908487). Plays an important role in differentiation and survival of specific neuronal populations during development (By similarity). Can mediate cell survival as well as cell death of neural cells. Plays a role in the inactivation of RHOA
   1370..1459    +  CDS            C8orf17 (fragment): MOST1_HUMAN - Experimental evidence at protein level: Swiss-Prot protein existence level 1. May be involved in cell survival, proliferation and progression of cancer cells. From Homo sapiens (Human).
   1539..1559    +  misc_feature   MCS (fragment): pUC18/19 multiple cloning site
   1804..2392    -  rep_origin     ori: high-copy-number ColE1/pMB1/pBR322/pUC origin of replication
   2509..2533    -  protein_bind   attB1: mutant version of attB; recombination site for the Gateway® BP reaction BP Clonase™
   2633..3493    -  CDS            AmpR: β-lactamase; bla; confers resistance to ampicillin, carbenicillin, and related antibiotics
   3494..3598    -  promoter       AmpR promoter: bla
   3685..3728    -  CDS            lacZα (fragment): LacZα fragment of β-galactosidase; lacZ fragment
