[The description below was written by a language model from this plasmid's Addgene catalogue record and pLannotate feature annotations shown in this document.]
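Description:
pIG-718pUC19-tNGFR-P2A-CD3D is a small (about 3.8 kb) pUC19-based plasmid that serves as a homology-directed repair donor for CRISPR knock-in at the human CD3D locus. It is a bacterial cloning and template plasmid rather than an expression vector. It replicates through the high-copy ColE1/pUC origin and is selected with ampicillin through the β-lactamase gene and its native promoter. Remnants of the pUC19 multiple cloning site flank the insert on both sides, and a residual lacZα fragment remains in the backbone.

The insert, roughly 1.5 kb between the MCS fragments, centres on a fragment of the human NGFR (TNFRSF16, low-affinity nerve growth factor receptor) coding sequence. This corresponds to the truncated NGFR (tNGFR) named in the record, a form commonly used as an inert cell-surface marker that can be detected or enriched with antibodies. As the construct name indicates, tNGFR is joined through a P2A ribosome-skipping peptide to CD3D sequence, so that integration should place the marker under control of the target locus and co-express it with CD3δ as separate polypeptides. No promoter is annotated within the insert, which fits this design. The unannotated regions on either side of the NGFR fragment presumably carry the CD3D homology arms, although the feature table does not label them or the P2A element. The short hits called as C8orf17 and attB1 are probably spurious automated matches.

The stated purpose is knock-in of truncated NGFR to a target gene. The associated work concerns high-yield genome engineering of primary cells with hybrid ssDNA repair templates, so this plasmid most likely acts as the source from which such templates are made.
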