Addgene plasmid #186100: pIG-718pUC19-tNGFR-P2A-CD3D
Purpose: Knockin of truncated NGFR to target gene
Depositing lab: Alexander Marson. Depositing organization: J. David Gladstone Institutes. Publication: High-yield genome engineering in primary cells using a hybrid ssDNA repair template and small-molecule cocktails. Shy BR, Vykunta VS, Ha A, Talbot A, Roth TL, Nguyen DN, Pfeifer WG, Chen YY, Blaeschke F, Shifrut E, Vedova S, Mamedov MR, Chung JJ, Li H, Yu R, Wu D, Wolf J, Martin TG, Castro CE, Ye L, Esensten JH, Eyquem J, Marson A. Nat Biotechnol. 2022 Aug 25:10.1038/s41587-022-01418-8. doi: 10.1038/s41587-022-01418-8. PubMed 36008610.
Backbone
  Vector backbone: PUC19
  Vector type: CRISPR
Growth in bacteria
  Bacterial resistance: Ampicillin, 100 μg/mL
  Growth temperature: 37°C
  Growth strain: DH5alpha
  Copy number: High Copy
Gene/Insert
  Gene/Insert name: CD3D
  Species: H. sapiens (human)
  Mutation: WT with tNGFR sequence
  Entrez Gene: CD3D (a.k.a. CD3-DELTA, CD3DELTA, IMD19, T3D)
  Cloning method: Unknown
Terms and licenses: Academic/Nonprofit Terms; Industry Terms: Not Available to Industry
Depositor comments: Please visit https://www.biorxiv.org/content/10.1101/2021.09.02.458799v1 for bioRxiv preprint.
How to cite: pIG-718pUC19-tNGFR-P2A-CD3D was a gift from Alexander Marson (Addgene plasmid # 186100 ; http://n2t.net/addgene:186100 ; RRID:Addgene_186100)
